>Addgene plasmid #21902 | 9E10.mCHOP(S78&81A).pCDNA1/Amp | depositor full sequence | sequence record 10074 | Author sequence
GGCGTAATCTGCTGCTTGCAAACAAAAAAACCACCGCTACCAGCGGTGGTTTGTTTGCCGGATCAAGAGC
TACCAACTCTTTTTCCGAAGGTAACTGGCTTCAGCAGAGCGCAGATACCAAATACTGTCCTTCTAGTGTA
GCCGTAGTTAGGCCACCACTTCAAGAACTCTGTAGCACCGCCTACATACCTCGCTCTGCTAATCCTGTTA
CCAGTGGCTGCTGCCAGTGGCGATAAGTCGTGTCTTACCGGGTTGGACTCAAGACGATAGTTACCGGATA
AGGCGCAGCGGTCGGGCTGAACGGGGGGTTCGTGCACACAGCCCAGCTTGGAGCGAACGACCTACACCGA
ACTGAGATACCTACAGCGTGAGCATTGAGAAAGCGCCACGCTTCCCGAAGGGAGAAAGGCGGACAGGTAT
CCGGTAAGCGGCAGGGTCGGAACAGGAGAGCGCACGAGGGAGCTTCCAGGGGGAAACGCCTGGTATCTTT
ATAGTCCTGTCGGGTTTCGCCACCTCTGACTTGAGCGTCGATTTTTGTGATGCTCGTCAGGGGGGCGGAG
CCTATGGAAAAACGCCAGCAACGCAAGCTAGCTTCTAGCTAGAAATTGTAAACGTTAATATTTTGTTAAA
ATTCGCGTTAAATTTTTGTTAAATCAGCTCATTTTTTAACCAATAGGCCGAAATCGGCAAAATCCCTTAT
AAATCAAAAGAATAGCCCGAGATAGGGT
[37 nt withheld, positions 729-765]
AAAGAACGTGGACTCCAACGTCAAAGGGCGAAAAACCGTCTATCAGGGCGATGGCC
[115 nt withheld, positions 822-936]
G
[144 nt withheld, positions 938-1081]
ACCGTATAACGTGCTTTCCTCGTTG
[64 nt withheld, positions 1107-1170]
CTGGATTACCAAAGGGCCTCGTGATACGCCTATTTTTATAGGTTAATGTCATGATAATAATGGTTTCTTA
GACGTCAGGTGGCACTTTTCGGGGAAATGTGCGCGGAACCCCTATTTGTTTATTTTTCTAAATACATTCA
AATATGTATCCGCTCATGAGACAATAACCCTGATAAATGCTTCAATAATATTGAAAAAGGAAGAGTATGA
GTATTCAACATTTCCGTGTCGCCCTTATTCCCTTTTTTGCGGCATTTTGCCTTCCTGTTTTTGCTCACCC
AGAAACGCTGGTGAAAGTAAAAGATGCTGAAGATCAGTTGGGTGCACGAGTGGGTTACATCGAACTGGAT
CTCAACAGCGGTAAGATCCTTGAGAGTTTTCGCCCCGAAGAACGTTTTCCAATGATGAGCACTTTTAAAG
TTCTGCTATGTGGCGCGGTATTATCCCGTGTTGACGCCGGGCAAGAGCAACTCGGTCGCCGCATACACTA
TTCTCAGAATGACTTGGTTGAGTACTCACCAGTCACAGAAAAGCATCTTACGGATGGCATGACAGTAAGA
GAATTATGCAGTGCTGCCATAACCATGAGTGATAACACTGCGGCCAACTTACTTCTGACAACGATCGGAG
GACCGAAGGAGCTAACCGCTTTTTTGCACAACATGGGGGATCATGTAACTCGCCTTGATCGTTGGGAACC
GGAGCTGAATGAAGCCATACCAAACGACGAGCGTGACACCACGATGCCTGCAGCAATGGCAACAACGTTG
CGCAAACTATTAACTGGCGAACTACTTACTCTAGCTTCCCGGCAACAATTAATAGACTGGATGGAGGCGG
ATAAAGTTGCAGGACCACTTCTGCGCTCGGCCCTTCCGGCTGGCTGGTTTATTGCTGATAAATCTGGAGC
CGGTGAGCGTGGGTCTCGCGGTATCATTGCAGCACTGGGGCCAGATGGTAAGCCCTCCCGTATCGTAGTT
ATCTACACGACGGGGAGTCAGGCAACTATGGATGAACGAAATAGACAGATCGCTGAGATAGGTGCCTCAC
TGATTAAGCATTGGTAACTGTCAGACCAAGTTTACTCATATATACTTTAGATTGATTTAAAACTTCATTT
TTAATTTCTCTAGCGCGTTGACATTGATTATTGACTAGTTATTAATAGTAATCAATTACGGGGTCATTAG
TTCATAGCCCATATATGGAGTTCCGCGTTACATAACTTACGGTAAATGGCCCGCCTGGCTGACCGCCCAA
CGACCCCCGCCCATTGACGTCAATAATGACGTATGTTCCCATAGTAACGCCAATAGGGACTTTCCATTGA
CGTCAATGGGTGGACTATTTACGGTAAACTGCCCACTTGGCAGTACATCAAGTGTATCATATGCCAAGTA
CGCCCCCTATTGACGTCAATGACGGTAAATGGCCCGCCTGGCATTATGCCCAGTACATGACCTTATGGGA
CTTTCCTACTTGGCAGTACATCTACGTATTAGTCATCGCTATTACCATGGTGATGCGGTTTTGGCAGTAC
ATCAATGGGCGTGGATAGCGGTTTGACTCACGGGGATTTCCAAGTCTCCACCCCATTGACGTCAATGGGA
GTTTGTTTTGGCACCAAAATCAACGGGACTTTCCAAAATGTCGTAACAACTCCGCCCCATTGACGCAAAT
GGGCGGTAGGCGTGTACGGTGGGAGGTCTATATAAGCAGAGCTCTCTGGCTAACTAGAGAACCCACTGCT
TACTGGCTTATCGAAATTAATACGACTCACTATAGGGAGACCCAAGCTTGGTACCGAGCTCGGATCCGCC
ATGGAGCAAAAGCTGATTTCTGAGGAGGATCTGGCAGCTGAGTCCCTGCCTTTCACCTTGGAGACGGTGT
CCAGCTGGGAGCTGGAAGCCTGGTATGAGGATCTGCAGGAGGTCCTGTCCTCAGATGAAATTGGGGGCAC
CTATATCTCATCCCCAGGAAACGAAGAGGAAGAATCAAAAACCTTCACTACTCTTGACCCTGCGTCCCTA
GCTTGGCTGACAGAGGAGCCAGGGCCAACAGAGGTCACACGCACATCCCAAGCCCCTCGCGCTCCAGATT
CCAGTCAGAGTTCTATGGCCCAGGAGGAAGAGGAGGAAGAGCAAGGAAGAACTAGGAAACGGAAACAGAG
TGGTCAGTGCCCAGCCCGGCCTGGGAAGCAACGCATGAAGGAGAAGGAGCAGGAGAACGAGCGGAAAGTG
GCACAGCTAGCTGAAGAGAACGAGCGGCTCAAGCAGGAAATCGAGCGCCTGACCAGGGAGGTGGAGACCA
CACGGCGGGCTCTGATCGACCGCATGGTCAGCCTGCACCAAGCATGAACAGTGGGCATCACCTCGAGCAT
GCATCTAGAGGGCCCTATTCTATAGTGTCACCTAAATGCTAGAGGATCTTTGTGAAGGAACCTTACTTCT
GTGGTGTGACATAATTGGACAAACTACCTACAGAGATTTAAAGCTCTAAGGTAAATATAAAATTTTTAAG
TGTATAATGTGTTAAACTACTGATTCTAATTGTTTGTGTATTTTAGATTCCAACCTATGGAACTGATGAA
TGGGAGCAGTGGTGGAATGCCTTTAATGAGGAAAACCTGTTTTGCTCAGAAGAAATGCCATCTAGTGATG
ATGAGGCTACTGCTGACTCTCAACATTCTACTCCTCCAAAAAAGAAGAGAAAGGTAGAAGACCCCAAGGA
CTTTCCTTCAGAATTGCTAAGTTTTTTGAGTCATGCTGTGTTTAGTAATAGAACTCTTGCTTGCTTTGCT
ATTTACACCACAAAGGAAAAAGCTGCACTGCTATACAAGAAAATTATGGAAAAATATTTGATGTATAGTG
CCTTGACTAGAGATCATAATCAGCCATACCACATTTGTAGAGGTTTTACTTGCTTTAAAAAACCTCCCAC
ACCTCCCCCTGAACCTGAAACATAAAATGAATGCAATTGTTGTTGTTAACTTGTTTATTGCAGCTTATAA
TGGTTACAAATAAAGCAATAGCATCACAAATTTCACAAATAAAGCATTTTTTTCACTGCATTCTAGTTGT
GGTTTGTCCAAACTCATCAATGTATCTTATCATGTCTGGATCATCCCGCCATGGTATCAACGCCATATTT
CTATTTACAGTAGGGACCTCTTCGTTGTGTAGGTACCGCTGTATTCCTAGGGAAATAGTAGAGGCACCTT
GAACTGTCTGCATCAGCCATATAGCCCCCGCTGTTCGACTTACAAACACAGGCACAGTACTGACAAACCC
ATACACCTCCTCTGAAATACCCATAGTTGCTAGGGCTGTCTCCGAACTCATTACACCCTCCAAAGTCAGA
GCTGTAATTTCGCCATCAAGGGCAGCGAGGGCTTCTCCAGATAAAATAGCTTCTGCCGAGAGTCCCGTAA
GGGTAGACACTTCAGCTAATCCCTCGATGAGGTCTACTAGAATAGTCAGTGCGGCTCCCATTTTGAAAAT
TCACTTACTTGATCAGCTTCAGAAGATGGCGGAGGGCCTCCAACACAGTAATTTTCCTCCCGACTCTTAA
AATAGAAAATGTCAAGTCAGTTAAGCAGGAAGTGGACTAACTGACGCAGCTGGCCGTGCGACATCCTCTT
TTAATTAGTTGCTAGGCAACGCCCTCCAGAGGGCGTGTGGTTTTGCAAGAGGAAGCAAAAGCCTCTCCAC
CCAGGCCTAGAATGTTTCCACCCAATCATTACTATGACAACAGCTGTTTTTTTTAGTATTAAGCAGAGGC
CGGGGACCCCTGGGCCCGCTTACTCTGGAGAAAAAGAAGAGAGGCATTGTAGAGGCTTCCAGAGGCAACT
TGTCAAAACAGGACTGCTTCTATTTCTGTCACACTGTCTGGCCCTGTCACAAGGTCCAGCACCTCCATAC
CCCCTTTAATAAGCAGTTTGGGAACGGGTGCGGGTCTTACTCCGCCCATCCCGCCCCTAACTCCGCCCAG
TTCCGCCCATTCTCCGCCCCATGGCTGACTAATTTTTTTTATTTATGCAGAGGCCGAGGCCGCCTCGGCC
TCTGAGCTATTCCAGAAGTAGTGAGGAGGCTTTTTTGGAGGCCTAGGCTTTTGCAAAAAGCTAATTC
Features (pLannotate 1.2.2; 20 found; start..end, strand, type, name):
      2..570     +  rep_origin     ori: high-copy-number ColE1/pMB1/pBR322/pUC origin of replication
    603..1061    -  rep_origin     f1 ori (sequence partly withheld): f1 bacteriophage origin of replication; arrow indicates direction of (+) strand synthesis
   1049..1170    -  CDS            M13 gene IV (fragment) (sequence partly withheld): pIV; IV; phage assembly
   1272..1376    +  promoter       AmpR promoter: bla
   1377..2237    +  CDS            AmpR: β-lactamase; bla; confers resistance to ampicillin, carbenicillin, and related antibiotics
   2310..2689    +  enhancer       CMV enhancer: human cytomegalovirus immediate early enhancer
   2690..2893    +  promoter       CMV promoter: human cytomegalovirus (CMV) immediate early promoter
   2889..2922    +  LTR            5' LTR (truncated) (fragment): truncated 5' long terminal repeat (LTR) from HIV-1
   2938..2956    +  promoter       T7 promoter: promoter for bacteriophage T7 RNA polymerase
   3021..3524    +  CDS            Ddit3: DDIT3_MOUSE - Also known as Chop From Mus musculus (Mouse).
   3569..3587    -  promoter       SP6 promoter: promoter for bacteriophage SP6 RNA polymerase
   3595..3669    +  CDS            small t antigen (fragment): SV40 (simian virus 40) small t antigen
   3671..3736    +  intron         small t intron: SV40 (simian virus 40) small t antigen intron
   3866..3886    +  CDS            SV40 NLS: nuclear localization signal of SV40 (simian virus 40) large T antigen
   3893..4027    +  CDS            LT_POVHA (fragment): Protein inferred from homology: Swiss-Prot protein existence level 3. Isoform large T antigen is a key early protein essential for both driving viral replication and inducing cellular transformation. Plays a role in viral genome replication by driving entry of quiescent cells into the cell cycle and by autoregulating the synthesis of viral early mRNA. Displays highly oncogenic activities by corrupting the host cellular checkpoint mechanisms that guard cell division and the transcription, replication, and repair of DNA. Participates in the modulation of cellular gene expression preceeding viral
   4052..4135    +  CDS            large T antigen (fragment): large T antigen from SV40 (simian virus 40)
   4158..4292    +  polyA_signal   SV40 poly(A) signal: SV40 polyadenylation signal
   4293..4661    -  CDS            VP2_POVMA (fragment): Experimental evidence at protein level: Swiss-Prot protein existence level 1. [Isoform VP3]: structural protein that resides within the core of the capsid surrounded by 72 VP1 pentamers. Following virus endocytosis and trafficking to the endoplasmic reticulum, VP2 and VP3 form oligomers and integrate into the endoplasmic reticulum membrane. Heterooligomer VP2-VP3 may create a viroporin for transporting the viral genome across the endoplasmic reticulum membrane to the cytoplasm. Nuclear entry of the viral DNA involves the selective exposure and importin recognition of VP2 or Vp3 nuclear localiz
   5029..5127    -  CDS            VP1_POVMP (fragment): Experimental evidence at protein level: Swiss-Prot protein existence level 1. Forms an icosahedral capsid with a T=7 symmetry and a 40 nm diameter. The capsid is composed of 72 pentamers linked to each other by disulfide bonds and associated with VP2 or VP3 proteins. Interacts with terminal alpha(2,3)-linked sialic acids on the cell surface to provide virion attachment to target cell. This attachment induces virion internalization predominantly through caveolin-mediated endocytosis. Once attached, the virion is internalized by caveolin- mediated endocytosis and traffics to the endoplasmic reti
   5138..5273    +  rep_origin     SV40 ori: SV40 origin of replication
