[The description below was written by a language model from this plasmid's Addgene catalogue record and pLannotate feature annotations shown in this document.]
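Description:
9E10.mCHOP(S78&81A).pCDNA1/Amp is a mammalian expression plasmid built on the pcDNA1.1/Amp backbone, carrying the coding region of mouse CHOP (Ddit3, also known as gadd153) with two serine-to-alanine substitutions, S78A and S81A. It is maintained in E. coli at high copy through a ColE1/pUC-type origin and selected with ampicillin via the β-lactamase gene; an f1 origin is also present, which allows single-stranded DNA production. The depositor's full sequence is about 5.3 kb, consistent with a roughly 560 bp insert in the 4.8 kb backbone.

The insert was cloned between BamHI and XhoI downstream of the human cytomegalovirus immediate-early enhancer and promoter, and carries an N-terminal Myc epitope, the tag recognised by the 9E10 antibody that gives the plasmid its name. The automated annotation marks the Ddit3 open reading frame but does not call the Myc tag separately. T7 and SP6 promoters flank the insert in opposing orientations, permitting in vitro transcription of either strand. Downstream, the SV40 small t intron and SV40 polyadenylation signal provide transcript processing; the short T antigen, NLS and polyomavirus capsid "CDS" hits are fragments of backbone viral sequence rather than expressed genes. An SV40 origin permits episomal replication in cells that supply large T antigen.

The record supports use for transient expression of an epitope-tagged CHOP variant that cannot be phosphorylated at these two serines, presumably for comparison with the wild-type protein. The mutations create an additional HhaI site useful as a diagnostic. The depositor cautions that there is considerable uncertainty regarding this plasmid.
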