Addgene plasmid #21902: 9E10.mCHOP(S78&81A).pCDNA1/Amp
Depositing lab: David Ron. Depositing organization: NYU Grossman School of Medicine.
Backbone
  Vector backbone: pcDNA1.1/Amp
  Backbone size w/o insert (bp): 4767
  Vector type: Mammalian Expression
Growth in bacteria
  Bacterial resistance: Ampicillin, 100 μg/mL
  Growth temperature: 37°C
  Growth strain: DH5alpha
  Copy number: High Copy
Gene/Insert
  Gene/Insert name: CHOP
  Species: M. musculus (mouse)
  Insert size (bp): 560
  Mutation: S78A S81A
  Entrez Gene: Ddit3 (a.k.a. AltDDIT3, CHOP-10, CHOP10, chop, gadd153)
  Tag / fusion protein: Myc (N terminal on insert)
  Cloning method: Restriction Enzyme; 5′ cloning site BamHI (not destroyed); 3′ cloning site XhoI (unknown if destroyed)
  Sequencing primers: 5′ CMV-F; 3′ SP6
Terms and licenses: Academic/Nonprofit Terms; Industry Terms: Not Available to Industry
Depositor comments: 9E10 (Myc-epitope) tagged mouse CHOP coding region only, S78A and S81A double mutant. The S78A and S81A mutation introduces an additional HhaI site not present in the wildtype insert. Note that there is considerable uncertainity regarding this plasmid.
How to cite: 9E10.mCHOP(S78&81A).pCDNA1/Amp was a gift from David Ron (Addgene plasmid # 21902 ; http://n2t.net/addgene:21902 ; RRID:Addgene_21902)
