>Addgene plasmid #21902 | 9E10.mCHOP(S78&81A).pCDNA1/Amp | addgene partial sequence | sequence record 27649 | 21902 with CMV-F
CTCTCTGGCTAACTAGAGAACCCACTGCTTACTGGCTTATCGAAATTAATACGACTCACTATAGGGAGAC
CCAAGCTTGGTACCGAGCTCGGATCCGCCATGGAGCAAAAGCTGATTTCTGAGGAGGATCTGGGAGGGGC
AGCTGAGTCCCTGCCTTTCACCTTGGAGACGGTGTCCAGCTGGGAGCTGGAAGCCTGGTATGAGGATCTG
CAGGAGGTCCTGTCCTCAGATGAAATTGGGGGCACCTATATCTCATCCCCAGGAAACGAAGAGGAAGAAT
CAAAAACCTTCACTACTCTTGACCCTGCGTCCCTAGCTTGGCTGACAGAGGAGCCAGGGCCAACAGAGGT
CACACGCACATCCCAAGCCCCTCGCGCTCCAGATTCCAGTCAGAGTTCTATGGCCCAGGAGGAAGAGGAG
GAAGAGCAAGGAAGAACTAGGAAACGGAAACAGAGTGGTCAGTGCCCAGCCCGGCCTGGGAAGCAACGCA
TGAAGGAGAAGGAGCAGGAGAACGAGCGGAAAGTGGCACAGCTAGCTGAAGAGAACGAGCGGCTCAAGCA
GGAAATCGAGCGCCTGACCAGGGAGGTGGAGACCACACGGCGGGCTCTGATCGACCGCATGGTCAGCCTG
CACCAAGCATGAACAGTGGGCATCACCTCGACCTGCAGGCATGCATCTAGAGGGCCCTATTCTATAGTGT
CACCTAAATG
